Addgene plasmid #69559: pET23a-MmRPS27a
Purpose: Bacterial expression; in vitro transcription/translation (T7)
Depositing lab: Jorge Eduardo Azevedo. Depositing organization: Instituto de Biologia Molecular e Celular (IBMC). Publication: The de novo synthesis of ubiquitin: identification of deubiquitinases acting on ubiquitin precursors. Grou CP, Pinto MP, Mendes AV, Domingues P, Azevedo JE. Sci Rep. 2015 Aug 3;5:12836. doi: 10.1038/srep12836. PubMed 26235645.
Backbone
  Vector backbone: pET-23a
  Backbone manufacturer: Novagen
  Backbone size w/o insert (bp): 3626
  Total vector size (bp): 4097
  Vector type: Bacterial Expression
Growth in bacteria
  Bacterial resistance: Ampicillin, 100 μg/mL
  Growth temperature: 37°C
  Growth strain: DH5alpha
  Copy number: Low Copy
Gene/Insert
  Gene/Insert name: RPS27A (alt names: UBA80; Ubiquitin A-80; UBCEP1)
  Species: H. sapiens (human), M. musculus (mouse)
  Insert size (bp): 471
  Mutation: Changed Alanine 133 (human RPS27a) to Glycine (mouse RPS27a)
  GenBank ID: NM_001135592.2
  Entrez Gene: RPS27A (a.k.a. CEP80, HEL112, S27A, UBA80, UBC, UBCEP1, UBCEP80, eS31)
  Promoter: T7
  Cloning method: Restriction Enzyme; 5′ cloning site NdeI (not destroyed); 3′ cloning site BamHI (not destroyed)
  Sequencing primers: 5′ T7; 3′ T7term
Terms and licenses: Academic/Nonprofit Terms; Industry Terms: Not Available to Industry
Depositor comments: Original sequence encoded human RPS27a. This sequence contains a point mutation (A133G) in order to encode the mouse protein.
How to cite: pET23a-MmRPS27a was a gift from Jorge Eduardo Azevedo (Addgene plasmid # 69559 ; http://n2t.net/addgene:69559 ; RRID:Addgene_69559)
