[The description below was written by a language model from this plasmid's Addgene catalogue record.]
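Description:
pET23a-MmRPS27a is a bacterial expression plasmid built on the Novagen pET-23a backbone, with a total size of about 4.1 kb (3,626 bp of backbone plus a 471 bp insert). It is selected with ampicillin, is listed as low copy, and is propagated in a standard cloning strain (DH5alpha). No feature table accompanies the record, so the origin of replication and other backbone elements are not itemised beyond what the pET-23a name implies.

The insert is the coding sequence of RPS27A (also known as UBA80 or UBCEP1), a natural ubiquitin precursor in which ubiquitin is fused to the ribosomal protein eS31. The sequence was originally the human cDNA. A single point mutation changing alanine 133 to glycine was introduced so that the encoded protein corresponds to mouse RPS27a, which explains the "Mm" in the name and the listing of both species. The fragment was cloned between the NdeI and BamHI sites, both of which are retained, placing it under the T7 promoter. The record lists no fusion tags.

Because transcription depends on T7 RNA polymerase, the plasmid can be used for protein production in T7 polymerase-expressing E. coli strains or as a template for T7-driven coupled in vitro transcription/translation, both of which are stated purposes. The associated study concerned de novo synthesis of ubiquitin and the identification of deubiquitinases that act on ubiquitin precursors. This suggests the construct serves to generate the unprocessed ubiquitin–ribosomal protein fusion as a substrate for such processing assays.
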