>Addgene plasmid #69559 | pET23a-MmRPS27a | addgene partial sequence | sequence record 132404 | T7 5'-TAATACGACTCACTATAGGG-3'
ACTTTAAGAAGGAGATATACATATGCAGATTTTCGTGAAAACCCTTACGGGGAAGACCATCACCCTCGAG
GTTGAACCCTCGGATACGATAGAAAATGTAAAGGCCAAGATCCAGGATAAGGAAGGAATTCCTCCTGATC
AGCAGAGACTGATCTTTGCTGGCAAGCAGCTGGAAGATGGACGTACTTTGTCTGACTACAATATTCAAAA
GGAGTCTACTCTTCATCTTGTGTTGAGACTTCGTGGTGGTGCTAAGAAAAGGAAGAAGAAGTCTTACACC
ACTCCCAAGAAGAATAAGCACAAGAGAAAGAAGGTTAAGCTGGCTGTCCTGAAATATTATAAGGTGGATG
AGAATGGCAAAATTAGTCGCCTTCGTCGAGAGTGCCCTTCTGATGAATGTGGTGCTGGGGTGTTTATGGG
AAGTCACTTTGACAGACATTATTGTGGCAAATGTTGTCTGACTTACTGTTTCAACAAACCAGAAGACAAG
TAAGGATCCGAATTCGAGCTCCGTCGACAAGCTTGCGGCCGCACTCGAGCACCACCACCACCACCACTGA
GATCCGGCTGCTAACAAAGCCCGAAAGGAAGCTGAGTTGGCTGCTGCCACCGCTGAGCAATAACTAGCAT
AACCCCTTGGGGCCTCTAAACGGGTCTTGAGGGGTTTTTTGCTGAAAGGAGGAACTATATCCGGATTGGC
GAATGGG
[124 nt withheld, positions 708-831]
CGCCGGCTTTCCC
