>Addgene plasmid #69559 | pET23a-MmRPS27a | addgene partial sequence | sequence record 132443 | T7term 5'-GCTAGTTATTGCTCAGCGG-3'
GCTTTGTTAGCAGCCGGATCTCAGTGGTGGTGGTGGTGGTGCTCGAGTGCGGCCGCAAGCTTGTCGACGG
AGCTCGAATTCGGATCCTTACTTGTCTTCTGGTTTGTTGAAACAGTAAGTCAGACAACATTTGCCACAAT
AATGTCTGTCAAAGTGACTTCCCATAAACACCCCAGCACCACATTCATCAGAAGGGCACTCTCGACGAAG
GCGACTAATTTTGCCATTCTCATCCACCTTATAATATTTCAGGACAGCCAGCTTAACCTTCTTTCTCTTG
TGCTTATTCTTCTTGGGAGTGGTGTAAGACTTCTTCTTCCTTTTCTTAGCACCACCACGAAGTCTCAACA
CAAGATGAAGAGTAGACTCCTTTTGAATATTGTAGTCAGACAAAGTACGTCCATCTTCCAGCTGCTTGCC
AGCAAAGATCAGTCTCTGCTGATCAGGAGGAATTCCTTCCTTATCCTGGATCTTGGCCTTTACATTTTCT
ATCGTATCCGAGGGTTCAACCTCGAGGGTGATGGTCTTCCCCGTAAGGGTTTTCACGAAAATCTGCATAT
GTATATCTCCTTCTTAAAGTTAAACAAAATTATTTCTAGAGGGAAACCGTTGTGGTCTCCCTATAGTGAG
TCGTATTAATTTCGCGGGATCGAGATCTCGGGCAGCGTTGGGTCCTGGCCACGGGTGCGCATGATCGTGC
TCCTGTCGTTGAGGACCCGGCTAGGCTGGCGGGGTTGCCTTACTGGTTAGCAGAATGAATCACCGATACG
CGAGCGAACGTGAAGCGACTGCTGCTGCAAAACGTCTGCGACCTGAGCAACAACATGAATGGTCTTCGGT
TTCCGTGTTTCGTAAAGTCTGGAAACGCGGA
