>Addgene plasmid #69559 | pET23a-MmRPS27a | depositor partial sequence | sequence record 132444 | pET23a-MmRPS27a sequence 1026 bps
AGAATAATTTTGTTTAACTTTAAGAAGGAGATATACATATGCAGATTTTCGTGAAAACCCTTACGGGGAA
GACCATCACCCTCGAGGTTGAACCCTCGGATACGATAGAAAATGTAAAGGCCAAGATCCAGGATAAGGAA
GGAATTCCTCCTGATCAGCAGAGACTGATCTTTGCTGGCAAGCAGCTGGAAGATGGACGTACTTTGTCTG
ACTACAATATTCAAAAGGAGTCTACTCTTCATCTTGTGTTGAGACTTCGTGGTGGTGCTAAGAAAAGGAA
GAAGAAGTCTTACACCACTCCCAAGAAGAATAAGCACAAGAGAAAGAAGGTTAAGCTGGCTGTCCTGAAA
TATTATAAGGTGGATGAGAATGGCAAAATTAGTCGCCTTCGTCGAGAGTGCCCTTCTGATGAATGTGGTG
CTGGGGTGTTTATGGGAAGTCACTTTGACAGACATTATTGTGGCAAATGTTGTCTGACTTACTGTTTCAA
CAAACCAGAAGACAAGTAAGGATCCGAATTCGAGCTCCGTCGACAAGCTTGCGGCCGCACTCGAGCACCA
CCACCACCACCACTGAGATCCGGCTGCTAACAAAGCCCGAAAGGAAGCTGAGTTGGCTGCTGCCACCGCT
GAGCAATAACTAGCATAACCCCTTGGGGCCTCTAAACGGGTCTTGAGGGGTTTTTTGCTGAAAGGAGGAA
CTATATCCGGATTGGCGAATGGG
[124 nt withheld, positions 724-847]
C
[91 nt withheld, positions 849-939]
A
[49 nt withheld, positions 941-989]
CCTTTGACGTTGGAGTCCACGTTCTTTAATAGTGGAC
